Addgene plasmid #176759: pZac2.1-GfaABC1D-lck-jGCaMP8f
Purpose: AAV-mediated expression of membrane bound GCaMP8f under the control of GfaABC1D promoter
Depositing lab: Loren Looger. Depositing organization: HHMI, Janelia Research Campus.
Backbone
  Vector backbone: pZac2.1
  Vector type: Mammalian Expression, AAV
Growth in bacteria
  Bacterial resistance: Ampicillin, 100 μg/mL
  Growth temperature: 37°C
  Growth strain: NEB Stable
  Copy number: High Copy
Gene/Insert
  Gene/Insert name: lck-jGCaMP8f
  Species: R. norvegicus (rat), G. gallus (chicken); A. victoria (jellyfish)
  Insert size (bp): 1380
  Promoter: GfaABC1D
  Cloning method: Gibson Cloning
Terms and licenses: Academic/Nonprofit Terms; Industry Terms: Not Available to Industry
How to cite: pZac2.1-GfaABC1D-lck-jGCaMP8f was a gift from Loren Looger (Addgene plasmid # 176759 ; http://n2t.net/addgene:176759 ; RRID:Addgene_176759) For viral preps, please replace (Addgene plasmid # 176759) in the above sentence with: (Addgene viral prep # 176759-AAV1) or (Addgene viral prep # 176759-AAV9)
