[The description below was written by a language model from this plasmid's Addgene catalogue record and pLannotate feature annotations shown in this document.]
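Description:
pZac2.1-GfaABC1D-lck-jGCaMP8f is an AAV transfer plasmid built on the pZac2.1 backbone for expressing a membrane-tethered genetically encoded calcium indicator in mammalian cells. It is propagated in E. coli from a high-copy ColE1/pUC-type origin under ampicillin selection (AmpR with its native bla promoter). The backbone also carries an f1 phage origin and remnants of the lac region (lacZα and lacI fragments, CAP site, lac promoter and operator). Two AAV2 inverted terminal repeats flank the expression cassette. These provide the cis signals for replication and packaging of the intervening DNA into recombinant AAV particles when rep, cap and helper functions are supplied in trans. The record notes that AAV1 and AAV9 viral preparations exist.

The payload is a 1,380 bp lck-jGCaMP8f insert driven by the GfaABC1D promoter, a compact GFAP-derived promoter generally used to direct expression to astrocytes. The automated annotation does not label this promoter, which presumably lies in the unannotated region upstream of the first feature. Downstream of it are a chimeric β-globin/immunoglobulin intron, which tends to improve expression, and a short T7 promoter. The coding sequence follows, beginning with a short N-terminal fragment of the Lck kinase, an acylation motif that anchors the sensor to the plasma membrane. The sensor portion was matched to GCaMP6s by similarity, but the catalogue identifies it as jGCaMP8f, a fast-kinetics member of the same GFP/calmodulin-based family. An SV40 polyadenylation signal terminates the transcript. The construct is intended for AAV-mediated imaging of near-membrane calcium signals.
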