Features (pLannotate 1.2.2; 17 found; start..end, strand, type, name):
    782..914     +  intron         chimeric intron: chimera between introns from human β-globin and immunoglobulin heavy chain genes
    959..977     +  promoter       T7 promoter: promoter for bacteriophage T7 RNA polymerase
    997..1074    +  CDS            LCK (fragment): LCK_HUMAN - Experimental evidence at protein level: Swiss-Prot protein existence level 1. Non-receptor tyrosine-protein kinase that plays an essential role in the selection and maturation of developing T-cells in the thymus and in the function of mature T-cells. Plays a key role in T- cell antigen receptor (TCR)-linked signal transduction pathways. Constitutively associated with the cytoplasmic portions of the CD4 and CD8 surface receptors. Association of the TCR with a peptide antigen- bound MHC complex facilitates the interaction of CD4 and CD8 with MHC class II and class I molecules, respec
   1204..2374    +  CDS            GCaMP6s (fragment): improved fluorescent protein-based calcium sensor (Chen et al., 2013)
   2400..2521    -  polyA_signal   SV40 poly(A) signal: SV40 polyadenylation signal
   2544..2612    -  CDS            large T antigen (fragment): large T antigen from SV40 (simian virus 40)
   2683..2813    +  repeat_region  AAV2 ITR (fragment): inverted terminal repeat of adeno-associated virus serotype 2 inverted
   2827..2984    +  CDS            lacZα (fragment): LacZα fragment of β-galactosidase; lacZ fragment
   2989..3417    +  rep_origin     f1 ori (sequence partly withheld): f1 bacteriophage origin of replication; arrow indicates direction of (+) strand synthesis
   3470..3574    +  promoter       AmpR promoter: bla
   3575..4435    +  CDS            AmpR: β-lactamase; bla; confers resistance to ampicillin, carbenicillin, and related antibiotics
   4606..5194    +  rep_origin     ori: high-copy-number ColE1/pMB1/pBR322/pUC origin of replication
   5377..5469    +  CDS            lacI (fragment): lac repressor; lacI; The lac repressor binds to the lac operator to inhibit transcription in E. coli. This inhibition can be relieved by adding lactose or isopropyl-β-D-thiogalactopyranoside (IPTG).
   5482..5503    +  protein_bind   CAP binding site: CAP binding activates transcription in the presence of cAMP. E. coli catabolite activator protein
   5518..5548    +  promoter       lac promoter: promoter for the E. coli lac operon
   5556..5572    +  protein_bind   lac operator: The lac repressor binds to the lac operator to inhibit transcription in E. coli. This inhibition can be relieved by adding lactose or isopropyl-β-D-thiogalactopyranoside (IPTG). lac repressor encoded by lacI
   5633..5763    -  repeat_region  AAV2 ITR (fragment): inverted terminal repeat of adeno-associated virus serotype 2 inverted
>Addgene plasmid #176759 | pZac2.1-GfaABC1D-lck-jGCaMP8f | addgene full sequence | sequence record 349056 | Addgene NGS Result
TGGTGTGGAGTAGGGGACGCTGCTCTGACAGAGGCTCGGGGGCCTGAGCTGGCTCTGTGAGCTGGGGAGG
AGGCAGACAGCCAGGCCTTGTCTGCAAGCAGACCTGGCAGCATTGGGCTGGCCGCCCCCCAGGGCCTCCT
CTTCATGCCCAGTGAATGACTCACCTTGGCACAGACACAATGTTCGGGGTGGGCACAGTGCCTGCTTCCC
GCCGCACCCCAGCCCCCCTCAAATGCCTTCCGAGAAGCCCATTGAGCAGGGGGCTTGCATTGCACCCCAG
CCTGACAGCCTGGCATCTTGGGATAAAAGCAGCACAGCCCCCTAGGGGCTGCCCTTGCTGTGTGGCGCCA
CCGGCGGTGGAGAACAAGGCTCTATTCAGCCTGTGCCCAGGAAAGGGGATCAGGGGATGCCCAGGCATGG
ACAGTGGGTGGCAGGGGGGGAGAGGAGGGCTGTCTGCTTCCCAGAAGTCCAAGGACACAAATGGGTGAGG
GGAGAGCTCTCCCCATAGCTGGGCTGCGGCCCAACCCCACCCCCTCAGGCTATGCCAGGGGGTGTTGCCA
GGGGCACCCGGGCATCGCCAGTCTAGCCCACTCCTTCATAAAGCCCTCGCATCCCAGGAGCGAGCAGAGC
CAGAGCAGGTTGGAGAGGAGACGCATCACCTCCGCTGCTCGCAAGCTTTATTGCGGTAGTTTATCACAGT
TAAATTGCTAACGCAGTCAGTGCTTCTGACACAACAGTCTCGAACTTAAGCTGCAGAAGTTGGTCGTGAG
GCACTGGGCAGGTAAGTATCAAGGTTACAAGACAGGTTTAAGGAGACCAATAGAAACTGGGCTTGTCGAG
ACAGAGAAGACTCTTGCGTTTCTGATAGGCACCTATTGGTCTTACTGACATCCACTTTGCCTTTCTCTCC
ACAGGTGTCCACTCCCAGTTCAATTACAGCTCTTAAGGCTAGAGTACTTAATACGACTCACTATAGGCTA
GCCTCGAGAATTCACCATGGGCTGTGGCTGCAGCTCAAACCCTGAAGATGACTGGATGGAGAACATTGAC
GTGTGTGAGAACTGCCATTATCCCCCGCCGAAGCTTCGAATGGATCCACCCGCCACCATGCATCATCACC
ATCATCACACGCGTCGCAAGAAGACCTTCAAGGAGGTGGCCACCGCCGTGAAGATCATCGCCCGCCTGAT
GGGCCTGAAGATCAACGTCTATATCAAGGCCGACAAGCAGAAGAACGGCATCAAGGCGAACTTCCACATC
CGCCACAACATCGAGGACGGCGGCGTGCAGCTCGCCTACCACTACCAGCAGAACACCCCCATCGGCGACG
GCCCCGTGCTGCTGCCCGACAACCACTACCTGAGCGTGGAGTCCAAACTTTCGAAAGACCCCAACGAGAA
GCGCGATCACATGGTCCTGCTGGAGTTCGTGACCGCCGCCGGGATCACTCTCGGCATGGACGAGCTGTAC
AAGGGCGGTACCGGAGGGAGCATGGTGAGCAAGGGCGAGGAGCTGTTCACCGGGGTGGTGCCCATCCTGG
TCGAGCTGGACGGCGACGTAAACGGCCACAAGTTCAGCGTGTCCGGCGAGGGTGAGGGCGATGCCACCTA
CGGCAAGCTGACCCTGAAGTTCATCTGCACCACCGGCAAGCTGCCCGTGCCCTGGCCCACCCTCGTGACC
ACCCTGACCTACGGCGTGCAGTGCTTCAGCCGCTACCCCGACCACATGAAGCAGCACGACTTCTTCAAGT
CCGCCATGCCCGAAGGCTACATCCAGGAGCGCACCATCTTCTTCAAGGACGACGGCAACTACAAGACCCG
CGCCGAGGTGAAGTTCGAGGGCGACACCCTGGTGAACCGCATCGAGCTGAAGGGCATCGACTTCAAGGAG
GACGGCAACATCCTGGGGCACAAGCTGGAGTACAACCTGCCGGACCAACTGACTGAAGAGCAGATCGCAG
AATTTAAAGAGGCTTTCTCCCTATTTGACAAGGACGGGGATGGGACAATAACAACCAAGGAGCTGGGGAC
GGTGATGCGGTCTCTCGGACTGAACCCCACAGAAGCAGAGCTGCAGGACATGATCAATGAAGTAGATGCC
GACGGTGACGGCACAATCGACTTCCCTGAGTTCCTGACAATGATGGCAAGAAAAATGAAATACAGGGACA
CGGAAGAAGAAATTAGAGAAGCGTTCGGTGTGTTTGATAAGGATGGCAATGGCTACATCAGTGCAGCAGA
GCTTCGCCACGTGATGACAAACCTTGGAGAGAAGTTAACAGATGAAGAGGTTGATGAAATGATCAGGGAA
GCAGACATCGATGGGGATGGTCAGGTAAACTACGAAGAGTTTGTACAAATGATGACAGCGAAGTAAGCGG
CCGCTTCGAGCAGACATGATAAGATACATTGATGAGTTTGGACAAACCACAACTAGAATGCAGTGAAAAA
AATGCTTTATTTGTGAAATTTGTGATGCTATTGCTTTATTTGTAACCATTATAAGCTGCAATAAACAAGT
TAACAACAACAATTGCATTCATTTTATGTTTCAGGTTCAGGGGGAGATGTGGGAGGTTTTTTAAAGCAAG
TAAAACCTCTACAAATGTGGTAAAATCGATAAGGATCTTCCTAGAGCATGGCTACGTAGATAAGTAGCAT
GGCGGGTTAATCATTAACTACAAGGAACCCCTAGTGATGGAGTTGGCCACTCCCTCTCTGCGCGCTCGCT
CGCTCACTGAGGCCGGGCGACCAAAGGTCGCCCGACGCCCGGGCTTTGCCCGGGCGGCCTCAGTGAGCGA
GCGAGCGCGCAGCCTTAATTAACCTAATTCACTGGCCGTCGTTTTACAACGTCGTGACTGGGAAAACCCT
GGCGTTACCCAACTTAATCGCCTTGCAGCACATCCCCCTTTCGCCAGCTGGCGTAATAGCGAAGAGGCCC
GCACCGATCGCCCTTCCCAACAGTTGCGCAGCCTGAATGGCGAATGGG
[124 nt withheld, positions 2989-3112]
C
[91 nt withheld, positions 3114-3204]
A
[49 nt withheld, positions 3206-3254]
CCTTTGACGTTGGAGTCCACGTTCTTT
[37 nt withheld, positions 3282-3318]
ACCCTATCTCGGTCTATTCTTTTGATTTATAAGGGATTTTGCCGATTTCGGCCTATTGGTTAAAAAATGA
GCTGATTTAACAAAAATTTAACGCGAATTTTAACAAAATATTAACGCTTACAATTTAGGTGGCACTTTTC
GGGGAAATGTGCGCGGAACCCCTATTTGTTTATTTTTCTAAATACATTCAAATATGTATCCGCTCATGAG
ACAATAACCCTGATAAATGCTTCAATAATATTGAAAAAGGAAGAGTATGAGTATTCAACATTTCCGTGTC
GCCCTTATTCCCTTTTTTGCGGCATTTTGCCTTCCTGTTTTTGCTCACCCAGAAACGCTGGTGAAAGTAA
AAGATGCTGAAGATCAGTTGGGTGCACGAGTGGGTTACATCGAACTGGATCTCAACAGCGGTAAGATCCT
TGAGAGTTTTCGCCCCGAAGAACGTTTTCCAATGATGAGCACTTTTAAAGTTCTGCTATGTGGCGCGGTA
TTATCCCGTATTGACGCCGGGCAAGAGCAACTCGGTCGCCGCATACACTATTCTCAGAATGACTTGGTTG
AGTACTCACCAGTCACAGAAAAGCATCTTACGGATGGCATGACAGTAAGAGAATTATGCAGTGCTGCCAT
AACCATGAGTGATAACACTGCGGCCAACTTACTTCTGACAACGATCGGAGGACCGAAGGAGCTAACCGCT
TTTTTGCACAACATGGGGGATCATGTAACTCGCCTTGATCGTTGGGAACCGGAGCTGAATGAAGCCATAC
CAAACGACGAGCGTGACACCACGATGCCTGTAGCAATGGCAACAACGTTGCGCAAACTATTAACTGGCGA
ACTACTTACTCTAGCTTCCCGGCAACAATTAATAGACTGGATGGAGGCGGATAAAGTTGCAGGACCACTT
CTGCGCTCGGCCCTTCCGGCTGGCTGGTTTATTGCTGATAAATCTGGAGCCGGTGAGCGTGGGTCTCGCG
GTATCATTGCAGCACTGGGGCCAGATGGTAAGCCCTCCCGTATCGTAGTTATCTACACGACGGGGAGTCA
GGCAACTATGGATGAACGAAATAGACAGATCGCTGAGATAGGTGCCTCACTGATTAAGCATTGGTAACTG
TCAGACCAAGTTTACTCATATATACTTTAGATTGATTTAAAACTTCATTTTTAATTTAAAAGGATCTAGG
TGAAGATCCTTTTTGATAATCTCATGACCAAAATCCCTTAACGTGAGTTTTCGTTCCACTGAGCGTCAGA
CCCCGTAGAAAAGATCAAAGGATCTTCTTGAGATCCTTTTTTTCTGCGCGTAATCTGCTGCTTGCAAACA
AAAAAACCACCGCTACCAGCGGTGGTTTGTTTGCCGGATCAAGAGCTACCAACTCTTTTTCCGAAGGTAA
CTGGCTTCAGCAGAGCGCAGATACCAAATACTGTTCTTCTAGTGTAGCCGTAGTTAGGCCACCACTTCAA
GAACTCTGTAGCACCGCCTACATACCTCGCTCTGCTAATCCTGTTACCAGTGGCTGCTGCCAGTGGCGAT
AAGTCGTGTCTTACCGGGTTGGACTCAAGACGATAGTTACCGGATAAGGCGCAGCGGTCGGGCTGAACGG
GGGGTTCGTGCACACAGCCCAGCTTGGAGCGAACGACCTACACCGAACTGAGATACCTACAGCGTGAGCT
ATGAGAAAGCGCCACGCTTCCCGAAGGGAGAAAGGCGGACAGGTATCCGGTAAGCGGCAGGGTCGGAACA
GGAGAGCGCACGAGGGAGCTTCCAGGGGGAAACGCCTGGTATCTTTATAGTCCTGTCGGGTTTCGCCACC
TCTGACTTGAGCGTCGATTTTTGTGATGCTCGTCAGGGGGGCGGAGCCTATGGAAAAACGCCAGCAACGC
GGCCTTTTTACGGTTCCTGGCCTTTTGCTGGCCTTTTGCTCACATGTTCTTTCCTGCGTTATCCCCTGAT
TCTGTGGATAACCGTATTACCGCCTTTGAGTGAGCTGATACCGCTCGCCGCAGCCGAACGACCGAGCGCA
GCGAGTCAGTGAGCGAGGAAGCGGAAGAGCGCCCAATACGCAAACCGCCTCTCCCCGCGCGTTGGCCGAT
TCATTAATGCAGCTGGCACGACAGGTTTCCCGACTGGAAAGCGGGCAGTGAGCGCAACGCAATTAATGTG
AGTTAGCTCACTCATTAGGCACCCCAGGCTTTACACTTTATGCTTCCGGCTCGTATGTTGTGTGGAATTG
TGAGCGGATAACAATTTCACACAGGAAACAGCTATGACCATGATTACGCCAGATTTAATTAAGGCCTTAA
TTAGGCTGCGCGCTCGCTCGCTCACTGAGGCCGCCCGGGCAAAGCCCGGGCGTCGGGCGACCTTTGGTCG
CCCGGCCTCAGTGAGCGAGCGAGCGCGCAGAGAGGGAGTGGCCAACTCCATCACTAGGGGTTCCTTGTAG
TTAATGATTAACCCGCCATGCTACTTATCTACGTAGCCATGCTCTAGGAAGATCTAACATATCC
